>Addgene plasmid #109258 | pET29b-RupA_T2-R-CHis | depositor full sequence | sequence record 206019 | pET29b-RupA_T2-R-CHis sequence 6810 bps
TGGCGAATGGG
[124 nt withheld, positions 12-135]
C
[91 nt withheld, positions 137-227]
A
[49 nt withheld, positions 229-277]
CCTTTGACGTTGGAGTCCACGTTCTTT
[37 nt withheld, positions 305-341]
ACCCTATCTCGGTCTATTCTTTTGATTTATAAGGGATTTTGCCGATTTCGGCCTATTGGTTAAAAAATGA
GCTGATTTAACAAAAATTTAACGCGAATTTTAACAAAATATTAACGTTTACAATTTCAGGTGGCACTTTT
CGGGGAAATGTGCGCGGAACCCCTATTTGTTTATTTTTCTAAATACATTCAAATATGTATCCGCTCATGA
ATTAATTCTTAGAAAAACTCATCGAGCATCAAATGAAACTGCAATTTATTCATATCAGGATTATCAATAC
CATATTTTTGAAAAAGCCGTTTCTGTAATGAAGGAGAAAACTCACCGAGGCAGTTCCATAGGATGGCAAG
ATCCTGGTATCGGTCTGCGATTCCGACTCGTCCAACATCAATACAACCTATTAATTTCCCCTCGTCAAAA
ATAAGGTTATCAAGTGAGAAATCACCATGAGTGACGACTGAATCCGGTGAGAATGGCAAAAGTTTATGCA
TTTCTTTCCAGACTTGTTCAACAGGCCAGCCATTACGCTCGTCATCAAAATCACTCGCATCAACCAAACC
GTTATTCATTCGTGATTGCGCCTGAGCGAGACGAAATACGCGATCGCTGTTAAAAGGACAATTACAAACA
GGAATCGAATGCAACCGGCGCAGGAACACTGCCAGCGCATCAACAATATTTTCACCTGAATCAGGATATT
CTTCTAATACCTGGAATGCTGTTTTCCCGGGGATCGCAGTGGTGAGTAACCATGCATCATCAGGAGTACG
GATAAAATGCTTGATGGTCGGAAGAGGCATAAATTCCGTCAGCCAGTTTAGTCTGACCATCTCATCTGTA
ACATCATTGGCAACGCTACCTTTGCCATGTTTCAGAAACAACTCTGGCGCATCGGGCTTCCCATACAATC
GATAGATTGTCGCACCTGATTGCCCGACATTATCGCGAGCCCATTTATACCCATATAAATCAGCATCCAT
GTTGGAATTTAATCGCGGCCTAGAGCAAGACGTTTCCCGTTGAATATGGCTCATAACACCCCTTGTATTA
CTGTTTATGTAAGCAGACAGTTTTATTGTTCATGACCAAAATCCCTTAACGTGAGTTTTCGTTCCACTGA
GCGTCAGACCCCGTAGAAAAGATCAAAGGATCTTCTTGAGATCCTTTTTTTCTGCGCGTAATCTGCTGCT
TGCAAACAAAAAAACCACCGCTACCAGCGGTGGTTTGTTTGCCGGATCAAGAGCTACCAACTCTTTTTCC
GAAGGTAACTGGCTTCAGCAGAGCGCAGATACCAAATACTGTCCTTCTAGTGTAGCCGTAGTTAGGCCAC
CACTTCAAGAACTCTGTAGCACCGCCTACATACCTCGCTCTGCTAATCCTGTTACCAGTGGCTGCTGCCA
GTGGCGATAAGTCGTGTCTTACCGGGTTGGACTCAAGACGATAGTTACCGGATAAGGCGCAGCGGTCGGG
CTGAACGGGGGGTTCGTGCACACAGCCCAGCTTGGAGCGAACGACCTACACCGAACTGAGATACCTACAG
CGTGAGCTATGAGAAAGCGCCACGCTTCCCGAAGGGAGAAAGGCGGACAGGTATCCGGTAAGCGGCAGGG
TCGGAACAGGAGAGCGCACGAGGGAGCTTCCAGGGGGAAACGCCTGGTATCTTTATAGTCCTGTCGGGTT
TCGCCACCTCTGACTTGAGCGTCGATTTTTGTGATGCTCGTCAGGGGGGCGGAGCCTATGGAAAAACGCC
AGCAACGCGGCCTTTTTACGGTTCCTGGCCTTTTGCTGGCCTTTTGCTCACATGTTCTTTCCTGCGTTAT
CCCCTGATTCTGTGGATAACCGTATTACCGCCTTTGAGTGAGCTGATACCGCTCGCCGCAGCCGAACGAC
CGAGCGCAGCGAGTCAGTGAGCGAGGAAGCGGAAGAGCGCCTGATGCGGTATTTTCTCCTTACGCATCTG
TGCGGTATTTCACACCGCATATATGGTGCACTCTCAGTACAATCTGCTCTGATGCCGCATAGTTAAGCCA
GTATACACTCCGCTATCGCTACGTGACTGGGTCATGGCTGCGCCCCGACACCCGCCAACACCCGCTGACG
CGCCCTGACGGGCTTGTCTGCTCCCGGCATCCGCTTACAGACAAGCTGTGACCGTCTCCGGGAGCTGCAT
GTGTCAGAGGTTTTCACCGTCATCACCGAAACGCGCGAGGCAGCTGCGGTAAAGCTCATCAGCGTGGTCG
TGAAGCGATTCACAGATGTCTGCCTGTTCATCCGCGTCCAGCTCGTTGAGTTTCTCCAGAAGCGTTAATG
TCTGGCTTCTGATAAAGCGGGCCATGTTAAGGGCGGTTTTTTCCTGTTTGGTCACTGATGCCTCCGTGTA
AGGGGGATTTCTGTTCATGGGGGTAATGATACCGATGAAACGAGAGAGGATGCTCACGATACGGGTTACT
GATGATGAACATGCCCGGTTACTGGAACGTTGTGAGGGTAAACAACTGGCGGTATGGATGCGGCGGGACC
AGAGAAAAATCACTCAGGGTCAATGCCAGCGCTTCGTTAATACAGATGTAGGTGTTCCACAGGGTAGCCA
GCAGCATCCTGCGATGCAGATCCGGAACATAATGGTGCAGGGCGCTGACTTCCGCGTTTCCAGACTTTAC
GAAACACGGAAACCGAAGACCATTCATGTTGTTGCTCAGGTCGCAGACGTTTTGCAGCAGCAGTCGCTTC
ACGTTCGCTCGCGTATCGGTGATTCATTCTGCTAACCAGTAAGGCAACCCCGCCAGCCTAGCCGGGTCCT
CAACGACAGGAGCACGATCATGCGCACCCGTGGGGCCGCCATGCCGGCGATAATGGCCTGCTTCTCGCCG
AAACGTTTGGTGGCGGGACCAGTGACGAAGGCTTGAGCGAGGGCGTGCAAGATTCCGAATACCGCAAGCG
ACAGGCCGATCATCGTCGCGCTCCAGCGAAAGCGGTCCTCGCCGAAAATGACCCAGAGCGCTGCCGGCAC
CTGTCCTACGAGTTGCATGATAAAGAAGACAGTCATAAGTGCGGCGACGATAGTCATGCCCCGCGCCCAC
CGGAAGGAGCTGACTGGGTTGAAGGCTCTCAAGGGCATCGGTCGAGATCCCGGTGCCTAATGAGTGAGCT
AACTTACATTAATTGCGTTGCGCTCACTGCCCGCTTTCCAGTCGGGAAACCTGTCGTGCCAGCTGCATTA
ATGAATCGGCCAACGCGCGGGGAGAGGCGGTTTGCGTATTGGGCGCCAGGGTGGTTTTTCTTTTCACCAG
TGAGACGGGCAACAGCTGATTGCCCTTCACCGCCTGGCCCTGAGAGAGTTGCAGCAAGCGGTCCACGCTG
GTTTGCCCCAGCAGGCGAAAATCCTGTTTGATGGTGGTTAACGGCGGGATATAACATGAGCTGTCTTCGG
TATCGTCGTATCCCACTACCGAGATGTCCGCACCAACGCGCAGCCCGGACTCGGTAATGGCGCGCATTGC
GCCCAGCGCCATCTGATCGTTGGCAACCAGCATCGCAGTGGGAACGATGCCCTCATTCAGCATTTGCATG
GTTTGTTGAAAACCGGACATGGCACTCCAGTCGCCTTCCCGTTCCGCTATCGGCTGAATTTGATTGCGAG
TGAGATATTTATGCCAGCCAGCCAGACGCAGACGCGCCGAGACAGAACTTAATGGGCCCGCTAACAGCGC
GATTTGCTGGTGACCCAATGCGACCAGATGCTCCACGCCCAGTCGCGTACCGTCTTCATGGGAGAAAATA
ATACTGTTGATGGGTGTCTGGTCAGAGACATCAAGAAATAACGCCGGAACATTAGTGCAGGCAGCTTCCA
CAGCAATGGCATCCTGGTCATCCAGCGGATAGTTAATGATCAGCCCACTGACGCGTTGCGCGAGAAGATT
GTGCACCGCCGCTTTACAGGCTTCGACGCCGCTTCGTTCTACCATCGACACCACCACGCTGGCACCCAGT
TGATCGGCGCGAGATTTAATCGCCGCGACAATTTGCGACGGCGCGTGCAGGGCCAGACTGGAGGTGGCAA
CGCCAATCAGCAACGACTGTTTGCCCGCCAGTTGTTGTGCCACGCGGTTGGGAATGTAATTCAGCTCCGC
CATCGCCGCTTCCACTTTTTCCCGCGTTTTCGCAGAAACGTGGCTGGCCTGGTTCACCACGCGGGAAACG
GTCTGATAAGAGACACCGGCATACTCTGCGACATCGTATAACGTTACTGGTTTCACATTCACCACCCTGA
ATTGACTCTCTTCCGGGCGCTATCATGCCATACCGCGAAAGGTTTTGCGCCATTCGATGGTGTCCGGGAT
CTCGACGCTCTCCCTTATGCGACTCCTGCATTAGGAAGCAGCCCAGTAGTAGGTTGAGGCCGTTGAGCAC
CGCCGCCGCAAGGAATGGTGCATGCAAGGAGATGGCGCCCAACAGTCCCCCGGCCACGGGGCCTGCCACC
ATACCCACGCCGAAACAAGCGCTCATGAGCCCGAAGTGGCGAGCCCGATCTTCCCCATCGGTGATGTCGG
CGATATAGGCGCCAGCAACCGCACCTGTGGCGCCGGTGATGCCGGCCACGATGCGTCCGGCGTAGAGGAT
CGAGATCGATCTCGATCCCGCGAAATTAATACGACTCACTATAGGGGAATTGTGAGCGGATAACAATTCC
CCTCTAGAAATAATTTTGTTTAACTTTAAGAAGGAGATATACATATGAAAGAAACCGCTGCTGCTAAATT
CGAACGCCAGCACATGGACAGCCCAGATCTACTTGACGAAATGCCTCTCACACCAAACGGCAAGGTCAAC
ACAAAGGTTCTTCCCGAACCTAAAAGCAACAAATCCGAAAGAGGTCGGTTGCCGAAGAATGAACTTGAAA
AAACATTCTGCGACATCTTTGCAGAAATTCTTGAACTTGACAATGTTTTTGCAGACGATAACTTCTTTGA
CCTCGGCGGAACATCGCTTACAGCAACAAGAATTGTAATCTCCGCATCAAAGAAAAATATTGAGGTTGCA
TACAGCGACATTTTTGCAAATCCTACTCCGCAGACTCTTGCAAAATTTGTGAGCAAGGATGATTCAGCCG
AAGACGACCTTGAAAATCTTTCGGACTACGATTATACAAATATCAATAAAGTTCTTGAAAAGAATAATAT
TGATACATTTAAAAACGGTGAGCTTCAAAAACTCGGCAATGTTCTTCTGACAGGCTCTGCCGGCTTCCTC
GGAGTACACATTCTCTACGAACTTCTTCACAAGTATAACGGCAAGGTTTACTGCATGATTCGTGACAAAA
ACAATAATCCTGCCGAAAACAGAATGAACTCAATCTACTATTACTACTTTGAAGAAAGTCTGAAAGAAAG
ATATCCCGACAGAGTTACCGTTATCAGCGGTGATGTTACAAACCGTGAATCATTCGATAAATTTATTGAC
AAGGACATTAACACGGTCATCAACTGTGCCGCAAATGTTAAGCACTTTTCAAAGGGTACAGACATTGAAG
ATGTAAACCTTTACGGTACTCTCAATGTGCTTGACTTCTGCAAAAAGGCTAATGCAAGGCTTGTTCATGT
GTCAACAATGAGCGTAGGCGGTATGTTTGTGGGCGAACAAGGTTCTGTTGACAAGCTCAAAGAAAATCAA
CTTTACTTTGGTCAGCATGAGGGTTCAAAGTACACCCTGTCAAAGTTCCTTGCGGAAAGGGCGATTCTTG
AAGAGGTTTCAAAGGGCTTTAACGCAAAGATTATGCGTGTAGGCACACTTGCCGCAAGAAACAGCGACGG
TGAATATCAGATTAATTTCACCACCAACACATTTATGGGCAGACTCAAATCTACACTCCTTATCGGCAAA
TATCCGTATGAGGCAATGGAAATGCCGTTTGAGCTTTCTCCGATTGATTTTGTGGCAAAGGCAATTCTTC
TGCTTGCACAGGCTCCGAAGGATTGCACCGTGTTCCACCCGTTCAACAACCATACTCTCATTATGGGCGA
CCTCTACACCGAGATGAACAAAATCGGACTTCATTCACAGGGTGCAGAGTATGAGGAATATATGATTGCA
CTTGACAGAGCTGAGCAGGATCCCGAAAAAGCAAAGATTCTTTCGAGTATGATTGCATATCAGAACATGG
CTCACGGTCAAAAGACATTTACAGTCGGCAAGAGCAACACATATACAATGCAGGTTCTTTACAGAATGGG
ATTTGTGTGGCCCGTTACCTCGCTTGACTATATGAAACGATTCATCAACGCATTAAGAGGTCTTGGTTTC
TTCGATCTCGAGCACCACCACCACCACCACTGAGATCCGGCTGCTAACAAAGCCCGAAAGGAAGCTGAGT
TGGCTGCTGCCACCGCTGAGCAATAACTAGCATAACCCCTTGGGGCCTCTAAACGGGTCTTGAGGGGTTT
TTTGCTGAAAGGAGGAACTATATCCGGAT
Features (pLannotate 1.2.2; 19 found; start..end, strand, type, name):
     12..467     +  rep_origin     f1 ori (sequence partly withheld): f1 bacteriophage origin of replication; arrow indicates direction of (+) strand synthesis
    494..551     +  promoter       AmpR promoter (fragment): bla
    560..1375    -  CDS            KanR: aminoglycoside phosphotransferase; aph(3')-Ia; confers resistance to kanamycin in bacteria or G418 (Geneticin®) in eukaryotes
   1497..2085    +  rep_origin     ori: high-copy-number ColE1/pMB1/pBR322/pUC origin of replication
   2271..2413    -  misc_feature   bom: basis of mobility region from pBR322
   2515..2706    -  CDS            rop: Rop protein, which maintains plasmids at low copy number; rop
   2723..3103    +  CDS            YPB1_ECOLX: Protein predicted: Swiss-Prot protein existence level 4. From Escherichia coli.
   3175..3466    -  CDS            TcR (fragment): tetracycline efflux protein; tet; confers resistance to tetracycline
   3481..3502    -  protein_bind   CAP binding site: CAP binding activates transcription in the presence of cAMP. E. coli catabolite activator protein
   3515..4597    -  CDS            lacI: lac repressor; lacI; The lac repressor binds to the lac operator to inhibit transcription in E. coli. This inhibition can be relieved by adding lactose or isopropyl-β-D-thiogalactopyranoside (IPTG).
   4598..4675    -  promoter       lacI promoter: lacI
   4683..4962    -  CDS            TcR (fragment): tetracycline efflux protein; tet; confers resistance to tetracycline
   4988..5006    +  promoter       T7 promoter: promoter for bacteriophage T7 RNA polymerase
   5007..5031    +  protein_bind   lac operator: The lac repressor binds to the lac operator to inhibit transcription in E. coli. This inhibition can be relieved by adding lactose or isopropyl-β-D-thiogalactopyranoside (IPTG). lac repressor encoded by lacI
   5046..5068    +  RBS            RBS: efficient ribosome binding site from bacteriophage T7 gene 10 (Olins and Rangwala, 1989)
   5079..5123    +  CDS            S-Tag: affinity and epitope tag derived from pancreatic ribonuclease A
   6654..6671    +  CDS            9xHis (fragment): 9xHis affinity tag
   6681..6730    +  CDS            SET1 (fragment): solubility-enhancement tag derived from T7 phage gene 10B
   6738..6785    +  terminator     T7 terminator: transcription terminator for bacteriophage T7 RNA polymerase
