>Addgene plasmid #109258 | pET29b-RupA_T2-R-CHis | addgene full sequence | sequence record 211511 | Addgene NGS Result
TGGCGAATGGG
[124 nt withheld, positions 12-135]
C
[91 nt withheld, positions 137-227]
A
[49 nt withheld, positions 229-277]
CCTTTGACGTTGGAGTCCACGTTCTTT
[37 nt withheld, positions 305-341]
ACCCTATCTCGGTCTATTCTTTTGATTTATAAGGGATTTTGCCGATTTCGGCCTATTGGTTAAAAAATGA
GCTGATTTAACAAAAATTTAACGCGAATTTTAACAAAATATTAACGCTTACAATTTAGGTGGCACTTTTC
GGGGAAATGTGCGCGGAACCCCTATTTGTTTATTTTTCTAAATACATTCAAATATGTATCCGCTCATGAA
TTAATTCTTAGAAAAACTCATCGAGCATCAAATGAAACTGCAATTTATTCATATCAGGATTATCAATACC
ATATTTTTGAAAAAGCCGTTTCTGTAATGAAGGAGAAAACTCACCGAGGCAGTTCCATAGGATGGCAAGA
TCCTGGTATCGGTCTGCGATTCCGACTCGTCCAACATCAATACAACCTATTAATTTCCCCTCGTCAAAAA
TAAGGTTATCAAGTGAGAAATCACCATGAGTGACGACTGAATCCGGTGAGAATGGCAAAAGTTTATGCAT
TTCTTTCCAGACTTGTTCAACAGGCCAGCCATTACGCTCGTCATCAAAATCACTCGCATCAACCAAACCG
TTATTCATTCGTGATTGCGCCTGAGCGAGACGAAATACGCGATCGCTGTTAAAAGGACAATTACAAACAG
GAATCGAATGCAACCGGCGCAGGAACACTGCCAGCGCATCAACAATATTTTCACCTGAATCAGGATATTC
TTCTAATACCTGGAATGCTGTTTTCCCGGGGATCGCAGTGGTGAGTAACCATGCATCATCAGGAGTACGG
ATAAAATGCTTGATGGTCGGAAGAGGCATAAATTCCGTCAGCCAGTTTAGTCTGACCATCTCATCTGTAA
CATCATTGGCAACGCTACCTTTGCCATGTTTCAGAAACAACTCTGGCGCATCGGGCTTCCCATACAATCG
ATAGATTGTCGCACCTGATTGCCCGACATTATCGCGAGCCCATTTATACCCATATAAATCAGCATCCATG
TTGGAATTTAATCGCGGCCTAGAGCAAGACGTTTCCCGTTGAATATGGCTCATAACACCCCTTGTATTAC
TGTTTATGTAAGCAGACAGTTTTATTGTTCATGACCAAAATCCCTTAACGTGAGTTTTCGTTCCACTGAG
CGTCAGACCCCGTAGAAAAGATCAAAGGATCTTCTTGAGATCCTTTTTTTCTGCGCGTAATCTGCTGCTT
GCAAACAAAAAAACCACCGCTACCAGCGGTGGTTTGTTTGCCGGATCAAGAGCTACCAACTCTTTTTCCG
AAGGTAACTGGCTTCAGCAGAGCGCAGATACCAAATACTGTCCTTCTAGTGTAGCCGTAGTTAGGCCACC
ACTTCAAGAACTCTGTAGCACCGCCTACATACCTCGCTCTGCTAATCCTGTTACCAGTGGCTGCTGCCAG
TGGCGATAAGTCGTGTCTTACCGGGTTGGACTCAAGACGATAGTTACCGGATAAGGCGCAGCGGTCGGGC
TGAACGGGGGGTTCGTGCACACAGCCCAGCTTGGAGCGAACGACCTACACCGAACTGAGATACCTACAGC
GTGAGCTATGAGAAAGCGCCACGCTTCCCGAAGGGAGAAAGGCGGACAGGTATCCGGTAAGCGGCAGGGT
CGGAACAGGAGAGCGCACGAGGGAGCTTCCAGGGGGAAACGCCTGGTATCTTTATAGTCCTGTCGGGTTT
CGCCACCTCTGACTTGAGCGTCGATTTTTGTGATGCTCGTCAGGGGGGCGGAGCCTATGGAAAAACGCCA
GCAACGCGGCCTTTTTACGGTTCCTGGCCTTTTGCTGGCCTTTTGCTCACATGTTCTTTCCTGCGTTATC
CCCTGATTCTGTGGATAACCGTATTACCGCCTTTGAGTGAGCTGATACCGCTCGCCGCAGCCGAACGACC
GAGCGCAGCGAGTCAGTGAGCGAGGAAGCGGAAGAGCGCCTGATGCGGTATTTTCTCCTTACGCATCTGT
GCGGTATTTCACACCGCAATGGTGCACTCTCAGTACAATCTGCTCTGATGCCGCATAGTTAAGCCAGTAT
ACACTCCGCTATCGCTACGTGACTGGGTCATGGCTGCGCCCCGACACCCGCCAACACCCGCTGACGCGCC
CTGACGGGCTTGTCTGCTCCCGGCATCCGCTTACAGACAAGCTGTGACCGTCTCCGGGAGCTGCATGTGT
CAGAGGTTTTCACCGTCATCACCGAAACGCGCGAGGCAGCTGCGGTAAAGCTCATCAGCGTGGTCGTGAA
GCGATTCACAGATGTCTGCCTGTTCATCCGCGTCCAGCTCGTTGAGTTTCTCCAGAAGCGTTAATGTCTG
GCTTCTGATAAAGCGGGCCATGTTAAGGGCGGTTTTTTCCTGTTTGGTCACTGATGCCTCCGTGTAAGGG
GGATTTCTGTTCATGGGGGTAATGATACCGATGAAACGAGAGAGGATGCTCACGATACGGGTTACTGATG
ATGAACATGCCCGGTTACTGGAACGTTGTGAGGGTAAACAACTGGCGGTATGGATGCGGCGGGACCAGAG
AAAAATCACTCAGGGTCAATGCCAGCGCTTCGTTAATACAGATGTAGGTGTTCCACAGGGTAGCCAGCAG
CATCCTGCGATGCAGATCCGGAACATAATGGTGCAGGGCGCTGACTTCCGCGTTTCCAGACTTTACGAAA
CACGGAAACCGAAGACCATTCATGTTGTTGCTCAGGTCGCAGACGTTTTGCAGCAGCAGTCGCTTCACGT
TCGCTCGCGTATCGGTGATTCATTCTGCTAACCAGTAAGGCAACCCCGCCAGCCTAGCCGGGTCCTCAAC
GACAGGAGCACGATCATGCGCACCCGTGGGGCCGCCATGCCGGCGATAATGGCCTGCTTCTCGCCGAAAC
GTTTGGTGGCGGGACCAGTGACGAAGGCTTGAGCGAGGGCGTGCAAGATTCCGAATACCGCAAGCGACAG
GCCGATCATCGTCGCGCTCCAGCGAAAGCGGTCCTCGCCGAAAATGACCCAGAGCGCTGCCGGCACCTGT
CCTACGAGTTGCATGATAAAGAAGACAGTCATAAGTGCGGCGACGATAGTCATGCCCCGCGCCCACCGGA
AGGAGCTGACTGGGTTGAAGGCTCTCAAGGGCATCGGTCGAGATCCCGGTGCCTAATGAGTGAGCTAACT
TACATTAATTGCGTTGCGCTCACTGCCCGCTTTCCAGTCGGGAAACCTGTCGTGCCAGCTGCATTAATGA
ATCGGCCAACGCGCGGGGAGAGGCGGTTTGCGTATTGGGCGCCAGGGTGGTTTTTCTTTTCACCAGTGAG
ACGGGCAACAGCTGATTGCCCTTCACCGCCTGGCCCTGAGAGAGTTGCAGCAAGCGGTCCACGCTGGTTT
GCCCCAGCAGGCGAAAATCCTGTTTGATGGTGGTTAACGGCGGGATATAACATGAGCTGTCTTCGGTATC
GTCGTATCCCACTACCGAGATGTCCGCACCAACGCGCAGCCCGGACTCGGTAATGGCGCGCATTGCGCCC
AGCGCCATCTGATCGTTGGCAACCAGCATCGCAGTGGGAACGATGCCCTCATTCAGCATTTGCATGGTTT
GTTGAAAACCGGACATGGCACTCCAGTCGCCTTCCCGTTCCGCTATCGGCTGAATTTGATTGCGAGTGAG
ATATTTATGCCAGCCAGCCAGACGCAGACGCGCCGAGACAGAACTTAATGGGCCCGCTAACAGCGCGATT
TGCTGGTGACCCAATGCGACCAGATGCTCCACGCCCAGTCGCGTACCGTCTTCATGGGAGAAAATAATAC
TGTTGATGGGTGTCTGGTCAGAGACATCAAGAAATAACGCCGGAACATTAGTGCAGGCAGCTTCCACAGC
AATGGCATCCTGGTCATCCAGCGGATAGTTAATGATCAGCCCACTGACGCGTTGCGCGAGAAGATTGTGC
ACCGCCGCTTTACAGGCTTCGACGCCGCTTCGTTCTACCATCGACACCACCACGCTGGCACCCAGTTGAT
CGGCGCGAGATTTAATCGCCGCGACAATTTGCGACGGCGCGTGCAGGGCCAGACTGGAGGTGGCAACGCC
AATCAGCAACGACTGTTTGCCCGCCAGTTGTTGTGCCACGCGGTTGGGAATGTAATTCAGCTCCGCCATC
GCCGCTTCCACTTTTTCCCGCGTTTTCGCAGAAACGTGGCTGGCCTGGTTCACCACGCGGGAAACGGTCT
GATAAGAGACACCGGCATACTCTGCGACATCGTATAACGTTACTGGTTTCACATTCACCACCCTGAATTG
ACTCTCTTCCGGGCGCTATCATGCCATACCGCGAAAGGTTTTGCGCCATTCGATGGTGTCCGGGATCTCG
ACGCTCTCCCTTATGCGACTCCTGCATTAGGAAGCAGCCCAGTAGTAGGTTGAGGCCGTTGAGCACCGCC
GCCGCAAGGAATGGTGCATGCAAGGAGATGGCGCCCAACAGTCCCCCGGCCACGGGGCCTGCCACCATAC
CCACGCCGAAACAAGCGCTCATGAGCCCGAAGTGGCGAGCCCGATCTTCCCCATCGGTGATGTCGGCGAT
ATAGGCGCCAGCAACCGCACCTGTGGCGCCGGTGATGCCGGCCACGATGCGTCCGGCGTAGAGGATCGAG
ATCGATCTCGATCCCGCGAAATTAATACGACTCACTATAGGGGAATTGTGAGCGGATAACAATTCCCCTC
TAGAAATAATTTTGTTTAACTTTAAGAAGGAGATATACATATGAAAGAAACCGCTGCTGCTAAATTCGAA
CGCCAGCACATGGACAGCCCAGATCTACTTGACGAAATGCCTCTCACACCAAACGGCAAGGTCAACACAA
AGGTTCTTCCCGAACCTAAAAGCAACAAATCCGAAAGAGGTCGGTTGCCGAAGAATGAACTTGAAAAAAC
ATTCTGCGACATCTTTGCAGAAATTCTTGAACTTGACAATGTTTTTGCAGACGATAACTTCTTTGACCTC
GGCGGAACATCGCTTACAGCAACAAGAATTGTAATCTCCGCATCAAAGAAAAATATTGAGGTTGCATACA
GCGACATTTTTGCAAATCCTACTCCGCAGACTCTTGCAAAATTTGTGAGCAAGGATGATTCAGCCGAAGA
CGACCTTGAAAATCTTTCGGACTACGATTATACAAATATCAATAAAGTTCTTGAAAAGAATAATATTGAT
ACATTTAAAAACGGTGAGCTTCAAAAACTCGGCAATGTTCTTCTGACAGGCTCTGCCGGCTTCCTCGGAG
TACACATTCTCTACGAACTTCTTCACAAGTATAACGGCAAGGTTTACTGCATGATTCGTGACAAAAACAA
TAATCCTGCCGAAAACAGAATGAACTCAATCTACTATTACTACTTTGAAGAAAGTCTGAAAGAAAGATAT
CCCGACAGAGTTACCGTTATCAGCGGTGATGTTACAAACCGTGAATCATTCGATAAATTTATTGACAAGG
ACATTAACACGGTCATCAACTGTGCCGCAAATGTTAAGCACTTTTCAAAGGGTACAGACATTGAAGATGT
AAACCTTTACGGTACTCTCAATGTGCTTGACTTCTGCAAAAAGGCTAATGCAAGGCTTGTTCATGTGTCA
ACAATGAGCGTAGGCGGTATGTTTGTGGGCGAACAAGGTTCTGTTGACAAGCTCAAAGAAAATCAACTTT
ACTTTGGTCAGCATGAGGGTTCAAAGTACACCCTGTCAAAGTTCCTTGCGGAAAGGGCGATTCTTGAAGA
GGTTTCAAAGGGCTTTAACGCAAAGATTATGCGTGTAGGCACACTTGCCGCAAGAAACAGCGACGGTGAA
TATCAGATTAATTTCACCACCAACACATTTATGGGCAGACTCAAATCTACACTCCTTATCGGCAAATATC
CGTATGAGGCAATGGAAATGCCGTTTGAGCTTTCTCCGATTGATTTTGTGGCAAAGGCAATTCTTCTGCT
TGCACAGGCTCCGAAGGATTGCACCGTGTTCCACCCGTTCAACAACCATACTCTCATTATGGGCGACCTC
TACACCGAGATGAACAAAATCGGACTTCATTCACAGGGTGCAGAGTATGAGGAATATATGATTGCACTTG
ACAGAGCTGAGCAGGATCCCGAAAAAGCAAAGATTCTTTCGAGTATGATTGCATATCAGAACATGGCTCA
CGGTCAAAAGACATTTACAGTCGGCAAGAGCAACACATATACAATGCAGGTTCTTTACAGAATGGGATTT
GTGTGGCCCGTTACCTCGCTTGACTATATGAAACGATTCATCAACGCATTAAGAGGTCTTGGTTTCTTCG
ATCTCGAGCACCACCACCACCACCACTGAGATCCGGCTGCTAACAAAGCCCGAAAGGAAGCTGAGTTGGC
TGCTGCCACCGCTGAGCAATAACTAGCATAACCCCTTGGGGCCTCTAAACGGGTCTTGAGGGGTTTTTTG
CTGAAAGGAGGAACTATATCCGGAT
Features (pLannotate 1.2.2; 19 found; start..end, strand, type, name):
     12..440     +  rep_origin     f1 ori (sequence partly withheld): f1 bacteriophage origin of replication; arrow indicates direction of (+) strand synthesis
    493..550     +  promoter       AmpR promoter (fragment): bla
    559..1374    -  CDS            KanR: aminoglycoside phosphotransferase; aph(3')-Ia; confers resistance to kanamycin in bacteria or G418 (Geneticin®) in eukaryotes
   1496..2084    +  rep_origin     ori: high-copy-number ColE1/pMB1/pBR322/pUC origin of replication
   2270..2409    -  misc_feature   bom: basis of mobility region from pBR322
   2511..2702    -  CDS            rop: Rop protein, which maintains plasmids at low copy number; rop
   2719..3099    +  CDS            YPB1_ECOLX: Protein predicted: Swiss-Prot protein existence level 4. From Escherichia coli.
   3171..3462    -  CDS            TcR (fragment): tetracycline efflux protein; tet; confers resistance to tetracycline
   3477..3498    -  protein_bind   CAP binding site: CAP binding activates transcription in the presence of cAMP. E. coli catabolite activator protein
   3511..4593    -  CDS            lacI: lac repressor; lacI; The lac repressor binds to the lac operator to inhibit transcription in E. coli. This inhibition can be relieved by adding lactose or isopropyl-β-D-thiogalactopyranoside (IPTG).
   4594..4671    -  promoter       lacI promoter: lacI
   4679..4958    -  CDS            TcR (fragment): tetracycline efflux protein; tet; confers resistance to tetracycline
   4984..5002    +  promoter       T7 promoter: promoter for bacteriophage T7 RNA polymerase
   5003..5027    +  protein_bind   lac operator: The lac repressor binds to the lac operator to inhibit transcription in E. coli. This inhibition can be relieved by adding lactose or isopropyl-β-D-thiogalactopyranoside (IPTG). lac repressor encoded by lacI
   5042..5064    +  RBS            RBS: efficient ribosome binding site from bacteriophage T7 gene 10 (Olins and Rangwala, 1989)
   5075..5119    +  CDS            S-Tag: affinity and epitope tag derived from pancreatic ribonuclease A
   6650..6667    +  CDS            9xHis (fragment): 9xHis affinity tag
   6677..6726    +  CDS            SET1 (fragment): solubility-enhancement tag derived from T7 phage gene 10B
   6734..6781    +  terminator     T7 terminator: transcription terminator for bacteriophage T7 RNA polymerase
