[The description below was written by a language model from this plasmid's Addgene catalogue record and pLannotate feature annotations shown in this document.]
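Description:
pET29b-RupA_T2-R-CHis is a bacterial expression plasmid built on the Novagen pET29b backbone, about 6.8 kb in total, for producing a fragment of a nonribosomal peptide synthetase (NRPS) in E. coli. It replicates from a ColE1/pMB1-type origin; the catalogue lists it as high copy, although the backbone retains the rop gene and the pBR322 bom region, which are normally associated with copy-number moderation. Selection is by kanamycin through the aph(3')-Ia gene, and an f1 origin is also present. Short tetracycline-resistance fragments and an AmpR promoter fragment flagged by the annotation are backbone remnants rather than functional markers.

The insert is a 1,515 bp segment of RupA from Ruminococcus bromii, encoding residues 1939–2443 of the parent protein. This corresponds to a di-domain made up of the second thiolation (T, carrier protein) domain and the terminal reductase (R) domain. It was cloned between BglII and XhoI, both retained. Expression is driven by a T7 promoter with an adjacent lac operator and the T7 gene 10 ribosome binding site, and ends at the T7 terminator. The plasmid-borne lacI keeps the cassette repressed until IPTG induction in a host that supplies T7 RNA polymerase. The backbone contributes an N-terminal S-Tag and a C-terminal His tag, which is six histidines even though the annotation tool labels it a 9xHis fragment. The "SET1" hit downstream of the tag is probably just vector sequence ahead of the terminator.

The insert itself is unannotated in both feature tables. These tables, from the depositor's sequence and the repository's sequencing result, differ by only a few bases in length. The construct serves to purify the T-R di-domain, in work on a human gut bacterial pathway that makes small-molecule protease inhibitors.
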