Addgene plasmid #109258: pET29b-RupA_T2-R-CHis
Purpose: NRPS di-domain containing TR domains with C-terminal 6His tag
Depositing lab: Emily Balskus. Depositing organization: Harvard University. Publication: Discovery of small molecule protease inhibitors by investigating a widespread human gut bacterial biosynthetic pathway,. Schneider BA, EP Balskus. Tetrahedron 10.1016/j.tet.2018.03.043.
Backbone
  Vector backbone: pET29b
  Backbone manufacturer: Novagen
  Backbone size w/o insert (bp): 5370
  Total vector size (bp): 6810
  Vector type: Bacterial Expression
Growth in bacteria
  Bacterial resistance: Kanamycin, 50 μg/mL
  Growth temperature: 37°C
  Growth strain: DH5alpha
  Copy number: High Copy
Gene/Insert
  Gene/Insert name: RupA_T2-R
  Species: Ruminococcus bromii
  Insert size (bp): 1515
  Mutation: contains aa 1939..2443 of WP_015523502.1
  GenBank ID: NC_021013.1 WP_015523502.1
  Promoter: T7
  Tag / fusion protein: His tag (C terminal on backbone); S-Tag (N terminal on backbone)
  Cloning method: Restriction Enzyme; 5′ cloning site BglII (not destroyed); 3′ cloning site XhoI (not destroyed)
  Sequencing primers: 5′ TAATACGACTCACTATAGGG; 3′ GCTAGTTATTGCTCAGCGG
Terms and licenses: Academic/Nonprofit Terms; Industry Terms: Not Available to Industry
How to cite: pET29b-RupA_T2-R-CHis was a gift from Emily Balskus (Addgene plasmid # 109258 ; http://n2t.net/addgene:109258 ; RRID:Addgene_109258)
